>Addgene plasmid #127307 | pcDNA3.1(+)/GGG-nLuc-3XFLAG | addgene full sequence | sequence record 247711 | Addgene NGS Result
GACGGATCGGGAGATCTCCCGATCCCCTATGGTGCACTCTCAGTACAATCTGCTCTGATGCCGCATAGTT
AAGCCAGTATCTGCTCCCTGCTTGTGTGTTGGAGGTCGCTGAGTAGTGCGCGAGCAAAATTTAAGCTACA
ACAAGGCAAGGCTTGACCGACAATTGCATGAAGAATCTGCTTAGGGTTAGGCGTTTTGCGCTGCTTCGCG
ATGTACGGGCCAGATATACGCGTTGACATTGATTATTGACTAGTTATTAATAGTAATCAATTACGGGGTC
ATTAGTTCATAGCCCATATATGGAGTTCCGCGTTACATAACTTACGGTAAATGGCCCGCCTGGCTGACCG
CCCAACGACCCCCGCCCATTGACGTCAATAATGACGTATGTTCCCATAGTAACGCCAATAGGGACTTTCC
ATTGACGTCAATGGGTGGAGTATTTACGGTAAACTGCCCACTTGGCAGTACATCAAGTGTATCATATGCC
AAGTACGCCCCCTATTGACGTCAATGACGGTAAATGGCCCGCCTGGCATTATGCCCAGTACATGACCTTA
TGGGACTTTCCTACTTGGCAGTACATCTACGTATTAGTCATCGCTATTACCATGGTGATGCGGTTTTGGC
AGTACATCAATGGGCGTGGATAGCGGTTTGACTCACGGGGATTTCCAAGTCTCCACCCCATTGACGTCAA
TGGGAGTTTGTTTTGGCACCAAAATCAACGGGACTTTCCAAAATGTCGTAACAACTCCGCCCCATTGACG
CAAATGGGCGGTAGGCGTGTACGGTGGGAGGTCTATATAAGCAGAGCTCTCTGGCTAACTAGAGAACCCA
CTGCTTACTGGCTTATCGAAATTAATACGACTCACTATAGGGAGACCCAAGCTGGCTAGCGTTTAAACTT
AAGCTTGGCAATCCGGTACTGTTGGTAAATAAGCCACCGGGGTCTTCACACTCGAAGATTTCGTTGGGGA
CTGGCGACAGACAGCCGGCTACAACCTGGACCAAGTCCTTGAACAGGGAGGTGTGTCCAGTTTGTTTCAG
AATCTCGGGGTGTCCGTAACTCCGATCCAAAGGATTGTCCTGAGCGGTGAAAATGGGCTGAAGATCGACA
TCCATGTCATCATCCCGTATGAAGGTCTGAGCGGCGACCAAATGGGCCAGATCGAAAAAATTTTTAAGGT
GGTGTACCCTGTGGATGATCATCACTTTAAGGTGATCCTGCACTATGGCACACTGGTAATCGACGGGGTT
ACGCCGAACATGATCGACTATTTCGGACGGCCGTATGAAGGCATCGCCGTGTTCGACGGCAAAAAGATCA
CTGTAACAGGGACCCTGTGGAACGGCAACAAAATTATCGACGAGCGCCTGATCAACCCCGACGGCTCCCT
GCTGTTCCGAGTAACCATCAACGGAGTGACCGGCTGGCGGCTGTGCGAACGCATTCTGGCGGACTACAAA
GACCATGACGGTGATTATAAAGATCATGACATCGATTACAAGGATGACGATGACAAGTAAGGCCGCGACT
CTAGAGGGCCCGTTTAAACCCGCTGATCAGCCTCGACTGTGCCTTCTAGTTGCCAGCCATCTGTTGTTTG
CCCCTCCCCCGTGCCTTCCTTGACCCTGGAAGGTGCCACTCCCACTGTCCTTTCCTAATAAAATGAGGAA
ATTGCATCGCATTGTCTGAGTAGGTGTCATTCTATTCTGGGGGGTGGGGTGGGGCAGGACAGCAAGGGGG
AGGATTGGGAAGACAATAGCAGGCATGCTGGGGATGCGGTGGGCTCTATGGCTTCTGAGGCGGAAAGAAC
CAGCTGGGGCTCTAGGGGGTATCCCC
[124 nt withheld, positions 1847-1970]
C
[91 nt withheld, positions 1972-2062]
A
[49 nt withheld, positions 2064-2112]
CCTTTGACGTTGGAGTCCACGTTCTTT
[37 nt withheld, positions 2140-2176]
ACCCTATCTCGGTCTATTCTTTTGATTTATAAGGGATTTTGCCGATTTCGGCCTATTGGTTAAAAAATGA
GCTGATTTAACAAAAATTTAACGCGAATTAATTCTGTGGAATGTGTGTCAGTTAGGGTGTGGAAAGTCCC
CAGGCTCCCCAGCAGGCAGAAGTATGCAAAGCATGCATCTCAATTAGTCAGCAACCAGGTGTGGAAAGTC
CCCAGGCTCCCCAGCAGGCAGAAGTATGCAAAGCATGCATCTCAATTAGTCAGCAACCATAGTCCCGCCC
CTAACTCCGCCCATCCCGCCCCTAACTCCGCCCAGTTCCGCCCATTCTCCGCCCCATGGCTGACTAATTT
TTTTTATTTATGCAGAGGCCGAGGCCGCCTCTGCCTCTGAGCTATTCCAGAAGTAGTGAGGAGGCTTTTT
TGGAGGCCTAGGCTTTTGCAAAAAGCTCCCGGGAGCTTGTATATCCATTTTCGGATCTGATCAAGAGACA
GGATGAGGATCGTTTCGCATGATTGAACAAGATGGATTGCACGCAGGTTCTCCGGCCGCTTGGGTGGAGA
GGCTATTCGGCTATGACTGGGCACAACAGACAATCGGCTGCTCTGATGCCGCCGTGTTCCGGCTGTCAGC
GCAGGGGCGCCCGGTTCTTTTTGTCAAGACCGACCTGTCCGGTGCCCTGAATGAACTGCAGGACGAGGCA
GCGCGGCTATCGTGGCTGGCCACGACGGGCGTTCCTTGCGCAGCTGTGCTCGACGTTGTCACTGAAGCGG
GAAGGGACTGGCTGCTATTGGGCGAAGTGCCGGGGCAGGATCTCCTGTCATCTCACCTTGCTCCTGCCGA
GAAAGTATCCATCATGGCTGATGCAATGCGGCGGCTGCATACGCTTGATCCGGCTACCTGCCCATTCGAC
CACCAAGCGAAACATCGCATCGAGCGAGCACGTACTCGGATGGAAGCCGGTCTTGTCGATCAGGATGATC
TGGACGAAGAGCATCAGGGGCTCGCGCCAGCCGAACTGTTCGCCAGGCTCAAGGCGCGCATGCCCGACGG
CGAGGATCTCGTCGTGACCCATGGCGATGCCTGCTTGCCGAATATCATGGTGGAAAATGGCCGCTTTTCT
GGATTCATCGACTGTGGCCGGCTGGGTGTGGCGGACCGCTATCAGGACATAGCGTTGGCTACCCGTGATA
TTGCTGAAGAGCTTGGCGGCGAATGGGCTGACCGCTTCCTCGTGCTTTACGGTATCGCCGCTCCCGATTC
GCAGCGCATCGCCTTCTATCGCCTTCTTGACGAGTTCTTCTGAGCGGGACTCTGGGGTTCGAAATGACCG
ACCAAGCGACGCCCAACCTGCCATCACGAGATTTCGATTCCACCGCCGCCTTCTATGAAAGGTTGGGCTT
CGGAATCGTTTTCCGGGACGCCGGCTGGATGATCCTCCAGCGCGGGGATCTCATGCTGGAGTTCTTCGCC
CACCCCAACTTGTTTATTGCAGCTTATAATGGTTACAAATAAAGCAATAGCATCACAAATTTCACAAATA
AAGCATTTTTTTCACTGCATTCTAGTTGTGGTTTGTCCAAACTCATCAATGTATCTTATCATGTCTGTAT
ACCGTCGACCTCTAGCTAGAGCTTGGCGTAATCATGGTCATAGCTGTTTCCTGTGTGAAATTGTTATCCG
CTCACAATTCCACACAACATACGAGCCGGAAGCATAAAGTGTAAAGCCTGGGGTGCCTAATGAGTGAGCT
AACTCACATTAATTGCGTTGCGCTCACTGCCCGCTTTCCAGTCGGGAAACCTGTCGTGCCAGCTGCATTA
ATGAATCGGCCAACGCGCGGGGAGAGGCGGTTTGCGTATTGGGCGCTCTTCCGCTTCCTCGCTCACTGAC
TCGCTGCGCTCGGTCGTTCGGCTGCGGCGAGCGGTATCAGCTCACTCAAAGGCGGTAATACGGTTATCCA
CAGAATCAGGGGATAACGCAGGAAAGAACATGTGAGCAAAAGGCCAGCAAAAGGCCAGGAACCGTAAAAA
GGCCGCGTTGCTGGCGTTTTTCCATAGGCTCCGCCCCCCTGACGAGCATCACAAAAATCGACGCTCAAGT
CAGAGGTGGCGAAACCCGACAGGACTATAAAGATACCAGGCGTTTCCCCCTGGAAGCTCCCTCGTGCGCT
CTCCTGTTCCGACCCTGCCGCTTACCGGATACCTGTCCGCCTTTCTCCCTTCGGGAAGCGTGGCGCTTTC
TCATAGCTCACGCTGTAGGTATCTCAGTTCGGTGTAGGTCGTTCGCTCCAAGCTGGGCTGTGTGCACGAA
CCCCCCGTTCAGCCCGACCGCTGCGCCTTATCCGGTAACTATCGTCTTGAGTCCAACCCGGTAAGACACG
ACTTATCGCCACTGGCAGCAGCCACTGGTAACAGGATTAGCAGAGCGAGGTATGTAGGCGGTGCTACAGA
GTTCTTGAAGTGGTGGCCTAACTACGGCTACACTAGAAGAACAGTATTTGGTATCTGCGCTCTGCTGAAG
CCAGTTACCTTCGGAAAAAGAGTTGGTAGCTCTTGATCCGGCAAACAAACCACCGCTGGTAGCGGTGGTT
TTTTTGTTTGCAAGCAGCAGATTACGCGCAGAAAAAAAGGATCTCAAGAAGATCCTTTGATCTTTTCTAC
GGGGTCTGACGCTCAGTGGAACGAAAACTCACGTTAAGGGATTTTGGTCATGAGATTATCAAAAAGGATC
TTCACCTAGATCCTTTTAAATTAAAAATGAAGTTTTAAATCAATCTAAAGTATATATGAGTAAACTTGGT
CTGACAGTTACCAATGCTTAATCAGTGAGGCACCTATCTCAGCGATCTGTCTATTTCGTTCATCCATAGT
TGCCTGACTCCCCGTCGTGTAGATAACTACGATACGGGAGGGCTTACCATCTGGCCCCAGTGCTGCAATG
ATACCGCGAGACCCACGCTCACCGGCTCCAGATTTATCAGCAATAAACCAGCCAGCCGGAAGGGCCGAGC
GCAGAAGTGGTCCTGCAACTTTATCCGCCTCCATCCAGTCTATTAATTGTTGCCGGGAAGCTAGAGTAAG
TAGTTCGCCAGTTAATAGTTTGCGCAACGTTGTTGCCATTGCTACAGGCATCGTGGTGTCACGCTCGTCG
TTTGGTATGGCTTCATTCAGCTCCGGTTCCCAACGATCAAGGCGAGTTACATGATCCCCCATGTTGTGCA
AAAAAGCGGTTAGCTCCTTCGGTCCTCCGATCGTTGTCAGAAGTAAGTTGGCCGCAGTGTTATCACTCAT
GGTTATGGCAGCACTGCATAATTCTCTTACTGTCATGCCATCCGTAAGATGCTTTTCTGTGACTGGTGAG
TACTCAACCAAGTCATTCTGAGAATAGTGTATGCGGCGACCGAGTTGCTCTTGCCCGGCGTCAATACGGG
ATAATACCGCGCCACATAGCAGAACTTTAAAAGTGCTCATCATTGGAAAACGTTCTTCGGGGCGAAAACT
CTCAAGGATCTTACCGCTGTTGAGATCCAGTTCGATGTAACCCACTCGTGCACCCAACTGATCTTCAGCA
TCTTTTACTTTCACCAGCGTTTCTGGGTGAGCAAAAACAGGAAGGCAAAATGCCGCAAAAAAGGGAATAA
GGGCGACACGGAAATGTTGAATACTCATACTCTTCCTTTTTCAATATTATTGAAGCATTTATCAGGGTTA
TTGTCTCATGAGCGGATACATATTTGAATGTATTTAGAAAAATAAACAAATAGGGGTTCCGCGCACATTT
CCCCGAAAAGTGCCACCTGACGTC
Features (pLannotate 1.2.2; 21 found; start..end, strand, type, name):
     28..80      -  misc_feature   bom (fragment): basis of mobility region from pBR322
    235..614     +  enhancer       CMV enhancer: human cytomegalovirus immediate early enhancer
    615..818     +  promoter       CMV promoter: human cytomegalovirus (CMV) immediate early promoter
    814..847     +  LTR            5' LTR (truncated) (fragment): truncated 5' long terminal repeat (LTR) from HIV-1
    863..881     +  promoter       T7 promoter: promoter for bacteriophage T7 RNA polymerase
    951..1461    +  CDS            Nluc (fragment): NanoLuc® luciferase human codon-optimized
   1462..1527    +  CDS            3xFLAG: three tandem FLAG® epitope tags, followed by an enterokinase cleavage site
   1577..1801    +  polyA_signal   bGH poly(A) signal: bovine growth hormone polyadenylation signal
   1805..1826    +  promoter       SV40 promoter (fragment): SV40 enhancer and early promoter
   1847..2275    +  rep_origin     f1 ori (sequence partly withheld): f1 bacteriophage origin of replication; arrow indicates direction of (+) strand synthesis
   2289..2618    +  promoter       SV40 promoter: SV40 enhancer and early promoter
   2685..3476    +  CDS            neo: KKA2_KLEPN - Also known as kan, nptII. Experimental evidence at protein level: Swiss-Prot protein existence level 1. Resistance to kanamycin, neomycin, paromomycin, ribostamycin, butirosin and gentamicin B. From Klebsiella pneumoniae.
   3500..3658    +  CDS            ble (fragment): BLE_KLEPN - Experimental evidence at protein level: Swiss-Prot protein existence level 1. Binding protein with a strong affinity to the bleomycin family of antibiotics. Binds to CL990; an antimitotic-antibiotic compound. From Klebsiella pneumoniae.
   3653..3774    +  polyA_signal   SV40 poly(A) signal: SV40 polyadenylation signal
   3847..3863    -  protein_bind   lac operator: The lac repressor binds to the lac operator to inhibit transcription in E. coli. This inhibition can be relieved by adding lactose or isopropyl-β-D-thiogalactopyranoside (IPTG). lac repressor encoded by lacI
   3871..3901    -  promoter       lac promoter: promoter for the E. coli lac operon
   3916..3937    -  protein_bind   CAP binding site: CAP binding activates transcription in the presence of cAMP. E. coli catabolite activator protein
   3950..4042    -  CDS            lacI (fragment): lac repressor; lacI; The lac repressor binds to the lac operator to inhibit transcription in E. coli. This inhibition can be relieved by adding lactose or isopropyl-β-D-thiogalactopyranoside (IPTG).
   4225..4813    -  rep_origin     ori: high-copy-number ColE1/pMB1/pBR322/pUC origin of replication
   4984..5844    -  CDS            AmpR: β-lactamase; bla; confers resistance to ampicillin, carbenicillin, and related antibiotics
   5845..5949    -  promoter       AmpR promoter: bla
