[The description below was written by a language model from this plasmid's Addgene catalogue record and pLannotate feature annotations shown in this document.]
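Description:
pcDNA3.1(+)/GGG-nLuc-3XFLAG is a mammalian expression plasmid of about 6 kb built on the pcDNA3.1(+) backbone. It is propagated in E. coli through a high-copy ColE1/pUC-type origin and selected with ampicillin via the bla (AmpR) gene and its own promoter. An f1 origin is also present for single-stranded DNA production. For mammalian cells, an SV40 enhancer/early promoter drives the neomycin phosphotransferase gene, terminated by an SV40 poly(A) signal, which allows G418 selection of stable transfectants. Several small annotations (fragments of bom, ble and lacI, the lac promoter/operator, a truncated HIV-1 LTR match and a short SV40 promoter fragment) are backbone remnants or short homology hits rather than functional parts of the design.

The payload, cloned between the retained HindIII and ApaI sites, is a human codon-optimised NanoLuc luciferase reading frame fused at its C terminus to a 3xFLAG epitope. It is transcribed from the CMV immediate-early enhancer/promoter and terminated by the bovine growth hormone poly(A) signal. A T7 promoter between CMV and the insert could also support in vitro transcription of the reporter mRNA. The defining feature is that the normal AUG initiation codon is replaced by GGG, which is consistent with Nluc being annotated as a fragment of the reference coding sequence. According to the record, the plasmid serves as a negative control: it sets the background luminescence and FLAG signal against which reporters initiating at AUG or other non-AUG codons can be compared. The associated work examined non-AUG translation initiation and its sensitivity to protein synthesis inhibitors.
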