Addgene plasmid #127307: pcDNA3.1(+)/GGG-nLuc-3XFLAG
Purpose: Express 3xFLAG tagged nanoLuciferase (nLuc) from GGG start codon (Negative control plasmid)
Depositing lab: Jeremy Wilusz. Depositing organization: University of Pennsylvania. Publication: Ribosome queuing enables non-AUG translation to be resistant to multiple protein synthesis inhibitors. Kearse MG, Goldman DH, Choi J, Nwaezeapu C, Liang D, Green KM, Goldstrohm AC, Todd PK, Green R, Wilusz JE. Genes Dev. 2019 Jun 6. pii: gad.324715.119. doi: 10.1101/gad.324715.119. PubMed 31171704.
Backbone
  Vector backbone: pcDNA3.1(+)
  Total vector size (bp): 5977
  Vector type: Mammalian Expression
  Selectable markers: Neomycin (select with G418)
Growth in bacteria
  Bacterial resistance: Ampicillin, 100 μg/mL
  Growth temperature: 37°C
  Growth strain: DH5alpha
  Copy number: High Copy
Gene/Insert
  Gene/Insert name: nanoLuciferase (alt name: nLuc)
  Promoter: CMV
  Tag / fusion protein: 3xFLAG (C terminal on insert)
  Cloning method: Restriction Enzyme; 5′ cloning site HindIII (not destroyed); 3′ cloning site ApaI (not destroyed)
  Sequencing primers: 5′ CGCAAATGGGCGGTAGGCGTG
Terms and licenses: Academic/Nonprofit Terms; Industry Terms: Not Available to Industry
How to cite: pcDNA3.1(+)/GGG-nLuc-3XFLAG was a gift from Jeremy Wilusz (Addgene plasmid # 127307 ; http://n2t.net/addgene:127307 ; RRID:Addgene_127307)
